Addgene plasmid #152330: pGBW-m4134442
Purpose: Mammalian expression plasmid for SARS-CoV-2 nsp9
Depositing lab: Ginkgo Bioworks & Benjie Chen. Depositing organization: Ginkgo Bioworks.
Backbone
  Vector backbone: pTwist_CMV_6
  Backbone size w/o insert (bp): 4180
  Vector type: Mammalian Expression
Growth in bacteria
  Bacterial resistance: Ampicillin, 100 μg/mL
  Growth temperature: 37°C
  Growth strain: DH5alpha
  Copy number: High Copy
Gene/Insert
  Gene/Insert name: SARS-CoV-2 nsp9
  Species: Severe acute respiratory syndrome coronavirus 2
  Insert size (bp): 338
  Mutation: wt
  Entrez Gene: ORF1ab (a.k.a. GU280_gp01)
  Promoter: CMV
  Tag / fusion protein: Cleavable TEV;HA (C terminal on backbone)
  Cloning method: Unknown
Resource information
  A portion of this plasmid was derived from a plasmid made by: GinkgoBioworks
Depositor comments: NCBI reference sequence: YP_009725305.1
How to cite: pGBW-m4134442 was a gift from Ginkgo Bioworks & Benjie Chen (Addgene plasmid # 152330 ; http://n2t.net/addgene:152330 ; RRID:Addgene_152330)
