[The description below was written by a language model from this plasmid's Addgene catalogue record and pLannotate feature annotations shown in this document.]
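Description:
pGBW-m4134442 is a mammalian expression plasmid built on the pTwist_CMV_6 backbone (about 4.2 kb without insert; the full sequenced construct is roughly 4.6 kb) that carries the wild-type coding sequence for SARS-CoV-2 nsp9, a mature non-structural protein released from the ORF1ab polyprotein. It is propagated in E. coli as a high-copy plasmid through a ColE1/pUC-type origin and is selected with ampicillin via the AmpR β-lactamase gene. No mammalian selection marker is recorded or annotated, so the design suits transient transfection.

The roughly 340 bp nsp9 insert is driven by the human cytomegalovirus immediate-early enhancer and promoter. The annotation resolves the promoter into the CMV enhancer plus CMV promoter fragments, including a match to a truncated CMV variant. The backbone supplies a C-terminal TEV protease cleavage site followed by an HA epitope, so the expressed protein can be detected or immunoprecipitated with anti-HA reagents and the tag then removed by TEV digestion. The feature table does not annotate the nsp9 open reading frame or the tag, but the unannotated stretch spanning the sequence origin, between the CMV promoter and the SV40 polyadenylation signal, is where the cassette would be expected to lie. The SV40 signal is annotated on the reverse strand, so its relationship to the cassette cannot be confirmed from the table alone.

The cassette and the bacterial elements are bracketed by insulating parts: 5' and 3' β-globin insulator segments, rrnG and T7 transcription terminators, and a synthetic poly(A) signal upstream of the enhancer. Together these limit read-through transcription between modules. The plasmid appears intended for expressing tagged nsp9 in mammalian cells, for example to study the protein or its interactions.
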