Features (pLannotate 1.2.2; 15 found; start..end, strand, type, name):
    447..568     -  polyA_signal   SV40 poly(A) signal: SV40 polyadenylation signal
    591..660     -  CDS            large T antigen (fragment): large T antigen from SV40 (simian virus 40)
    683..729     +  terminator     T7 terminator: transcription terminator for bacteriophage T7 RNA polymerase
    759..895     +  terminator     rrnG terminator: transcription terminator from the E. coli ribosomal RNA rrnG operon (Albrechtsen et al., 1991)
    940..1011    +  misc_feature   3' β-globin insulator: insulator downstream of the human β-globin locus (Farrell et al., 2002)
   1237..1825    -  rep_origin     ori: high-copy-number ColE1/pMB1/pBR322/pUC origin of replication
   1997..2061    -  CDS            bla(M) (fragment): β-lactamase lacking the signal sequence; bla(M); allows cytosolic expression of β-lactamase
   2571..3431    +  CDS            AmpR: β-lactamase; bla; confers resistance to ampicillin, carbenicillin, and related antibiotics
   3444..3580    +  terminator     rrnG terminator: transcription terminator from the E. coli ribosomal RNA rrnG operon (Albrechtsen et al., 1991)
   3732..3803    +  misc_feature   5' β-globin insulator: insulator upstream of the human β-globin locus (Farrell et al., 2002)
   3808..3854    -  terminator     T7 terminator: transcription terminator for bacteriophage T7 RNA polymerase
   3872..3920    -  polyA_signal   poly(A) signal: synthetic polyadenylation signal
   4001..4304    +  enhancer       CMV enhancer: human cytomegalovirus immediate early enhancer
   4377..4394    -  promoter       CMV promoter (fragment): human cytomegalovirus (CMV) immediate early promoter
   4457..4508    +  promoter       CMVd2 promoter: truncated human cytomegalovirus (CMV) immediate early promoter that yields moderately reduced expression relative to the full-length promoter
>Addgene plasmid #152330 | pGBW-m4134442 | addgene full sequence | sequence record 307274 | Addgene NGS Result
CACCATGAATAACGAGTTAAGCCCAGTAGCGCTTCGCCAGATGAGTTGCGCCGCAGGTACAACCCAAACT
GCTTGTACGGATGACAACGCCCTCGCTTACTATAATACCACAAAGGGAGGCCGATTCGTTCTGGCCCTGT
TGTCGGATCTGCAAGACTTGAAATGGGCACGTTTTCCCAAGTCCGACGGGACTGGCACCATTTACACAGA
ACTAGAGCCGCCATGCAGGTTCGTGACTGATACCCCTAAAGGACCCAAGGTCAAATATCTGTATTTTATC
AAGGGGCTTAACAATCTCAATAGAGGCATGGTGTTAGGATCTCTAGCCGCAACGGTGCGGCTGCAAGAAA
ACCTTTACTTTCAGTCGTACCCCTATGACGTACCAGATTATGCGTAAGCTAGCTTGACTGACTGAGATAC
AGCGTACCTTCAGCTCACAGACATGATAAGATACATTGATGAGTTTGGACAAACCACAACTAGAATGCAG
TGAAAAAAATGCTTTATTTGTGAAATTTGTGATGCTATTGCTTTATTTGTAACCATTATAAGCTGCAATA
AACAAGTTAACAACAACAATTGCATTCATTTTATGTTTCAGGTTCAGGGGGAGGTGTGGGAGGTTTTTTA
AAGCAAGTAAAACCTCTACAAATGTGGTATTGGCCCATCTCTATCGGTATCGTAGCATAACCCCTTGGGG
CCTCTAAACGGGTCTTGAGGGGTTTTTTGTGCCCCTCGGGCCGGATTGCTATCTACCGGCATTGGCGCAG
AAAAAAATGCCTGATGCGACGCTGCGCGTCTTATACTCCCACATATGCCAGATTCAGCAACGGATACGGC
TTCCCCAACTTGCCCACTTCCATACGTGTCCTCCTTACCAGAAATTTATCCTTAAGGTCGTCAGCTATCC
TGCAGGCGATCTCTCGATTTCGATCAAGACATTCCTTTAATGGTCTTTTCTGGACACCACTAGGGGTCAG
AAGTAGTTCATCAAACTTTCTTCCCTCCCTAATCTCATTGGTTACCTTGGGCTATCGAAACTTAATTAAC
CAGTCAAGTCAGCTACTTGGCGAGATCGACTTGTCTGGGTTTCGACTACGCTCAGAATTGCGTCAGTCAA
GTTCGATCTGGTCCTTGCTATTGCACCCGTTCTCCGATTACGAGTTTCATTTAAATCATGTGAGCAAAAG
GCCAGCAAAAGGCCAGGAACCGTAAAAAGGCCGCGTTGCTGGCGTTTTTCCATAGGCTCCGCCCCCCTGA
CGAGCATCACAAAAATCGACGCTCAAGTCAGAGGTGGCGAAACCCGACAGGACTATAAAGATACCAGGCG
TTTCCCCCTGGAAGCTCCCTCGTGCGCTCTCCTGTTCCGACCCTGCCGCTTACCGGATACCTGTCCGCCT
TTCTCCCTTCGGGAAGCGTGGCGCTTTCTCATAGCTCACGCTGTAGGTATCTCAGTTCGGTGTAGGTCGT
TCGCTCCAAGCTGGGCTGTGTGCACGAACCCCCCGTTCAGCCCGACCGCTGCGCCTTATCCGGTAACTAT
CGTCTTGAGTCCAACCCGGTAAGACACGACTTATCGCCACTGGCAGCAGCCACTGGTAACAGGATTAGCA
GAGCGAGGTATGTAGGCGGTGCTACAGAGTTCTTGAAGTGGTGGCCTAACTACGGCTACACTAGAAGAAC
AGTATTTGGTATCTGCGCTCTGCTGAAGCCAGTTACCTTCGGAAAAAGAGTTGGTAGCTCTTGATCCGGC
AAACAAACCACCGCTGGTAGCGGTGGTTTTTTTGTTTGCAAGCAGCAGATTACGCGCAGAAAAAAAGGAT
CTCAAGAAGATCCTTTGATCTTTTCTACGGGGTCTGACGCTCAGTGGAACGAAAACTCACGTTAAGGGAT
TTTGGTCATGAGATTATCAAAAAGGATCTTCACCTAGATCCTTTTAAATTAAAAATGAAGTTTTAAATCA
ATCTAAAGTATATATGAGTAAACTTGGTCTGACAGTTACCAATGCTTAATCAGTGAGGCACCTATCTCAG
CGATCTGTCTATTTCGTTCATCCATAGTTGCATTTAAATTTCCGAACTCTCCAAGGCCCTCGTCGGAAAA
TCTTCAAACCTTTCGTCCGATCCATCTTGCAGGCTACCTCTCGAACGAACTATCGCAAGTCTCTTGGCCG
GCCTTGCGCCTTGGCTATTGCTTGGCAGCGCCTATCGCCAGGTATTACTCCAATCCCGAATATCCGAGAT
CGGGATCACCCGAGAGAAGTTCAACCTACATCCTCAATCCCGATCTATCCGAGATCCGAGGAATATCGAA
ATCGGGGCGCGCCTGGTGTACCGAGAACGATCCTCTCAGTGCGAGTCTCGACGATCCATATCGTTGCTTG
GCAGTCAGCCAGTCGGAATCCAGCTTGGGACCCAGGAAGTCCAATCGTCAGATATTGTACTCAAGCCTGG
TCACGGCAGCGTACCGATCTGTTTAAACCTAGATATTGATAGTCTGATCGGTCAACGTATAATCGAGTCC
TAGCTTTTGCAAACATCTATCAAGAGACAGGATCAGCAGGAGGCTTTCGCATGAGTATTCAACATTTCCG
TGTCGCCCTTATTCCCTTTTTTGCGGCATTTTGCCTTCCTGTTTTTGCTCACCCAGAAACGCTGGTGAAA
GTAAAAGATGCTGAAGATCAGTTGGGTGCGCGAGTGGGTTACATCGAACTGGATCTCAACAGCGGTAAGA
TCCTTGAGAGTTTTCGCCCCGAAGAACGCTTTCCAATGATGAGCACTTTTAAAGTTCTGCTATGTGGCGC
GGTATTATCCCGTATTGACGCCGGGCAAGAGCAACTCGGTCGCCGCATACACTATTCTCAGAATGACTTG
GTTGAGTATTCACCAGTCACAGAAAAGCATCTTACGGATGGCATGACAGTAAGAGAATTATGCAGTGCTG
CCATAACCATGAGTGATAACACTGCGGCCAACTTACTTCTGACAACGATTGGAGGACCGAAGGAGCTAAC
CGCTTTTTTGCACAACATGGGGGATCATGTAACTCGCCTTGATCGTTGGGAACCGGAGCTGAATGAAGCC
ATACCAAACGACGAGCGTGACACCACGATGCCTGTAGCAATGGCAACAACCTTGCGTAAACTATTAACTG
GCGAACTACTTACTCTAGCTTCCCGGCAACAGTTGATAGACTGGATGGAGGCGGATAAAGTTGCAGGACC
ACTTCTGCGCTCGGCCCTTCCGGCTGGCTGGTTTATTGCTGATAAATCTGGAGCCGGTGAGCGTGGGTCT
CGCGGTATCATTGCAGCACTGGGGCCAGATGGTAAGCCCTCCCGTATCGTAGTTATCTACACGACGGGGA
GTCAGGCAACTATGGATGAACGAAATAGACAGATCGCTGAGATAGGTGCCTCACTGATTAAGCATTGGTA
ACCGATTCTAGGTGCATTGGCGCAGAAAAAAATGCCTGATGCGACGCTGCGCGTCTTATACTCCCACATA
TGCCAGATTCAGCAACGGATACGGCTTCCCCAACTTGCCCACTTCCATACGTGTCCTCCTTACCAGAAAT
TTATCCTTAAGATCCCGAATCGTTTAAACTCGACTCTGGCTCTATCGAATCTCCGTCGTTTCGAGCTTAC
GCGAACAGCCGTGGCGCTCATTTGCTCGTCGGGCATCGAATCTCGTCAGCTATCGTCAGCTTACCTTTTT
GGCAGCGATCGCGGCTCCCGACATCTTGGACCATTAGCTCCACAGGTATCTTCTTCCCTCTAGTGGTCAT
AACAGCAGCTTCAGCTACCTCTCAATTCAAAAAACCCCTCAAGACCCGTTTAGAGGCCCCAAGGGGTTAT
GCTATCAATCGTTGCGTTACACACACAAAAAACCAACACACATCCATCTTCGATGGATAGCGATTTTATT
ATCTAACTGCTGATCGAGTGTAGCCAGATCTAGTAATCAATTACGGGGTCATTAGTTCATAGCCCATATA
TGGAGTTCCGCGTTACATAACTTACGGTAAATGGCCCGCCTGGCTGACCGCCCAACGACCCCCGCCCATT
GACGTCAATAATGACGTATGTTCCCATAGTAACGCCAATAGGGACTTTCCATTGACGTCAATGGGTGGAG
TATTTACGGTAAACTGCCCACTTGGCAGTACATCAAGTGTATCATATGCCAAGTACGCCCCCTATTGACG
TCAATGACGGTAAATGGCCCGCCTGGCATTATGCCCAGTACATGACCTTATGGGACTTTCCTACTTGGCA
GTACATCTACGTATTAGTCATCGCTATTACCATGCTGATGCGGTTTTGGCAGTACATCAATGGGCGTGGA
TAGCGGTTTGACTCACGGGGATTTCCAAGTCTCCACCCCATTGACGTCAATGGGAGTTTGTTTTGGCACC
AAAATCAACGGGACTTTCCAAAATGTCGTAACAACTCCGCCCCATTGACGCAAATGGGCGGTAGGCGTGT
ACGGTGGGAGGTCTATATAAGCAGAGCTGGTTTAGTGAACCGTCAGATCAGATCTTTGTCGATCCTACCA
TCCACTCGACACACCCGCCAGCGGCCGC
